Addgene plasmid #125989: 182_pAAV-ProD13-CatCh-GFP-WPRE
Purpose: Targeting expression to neuronal and glial cell types in mice, non-human primates, and human retina
Depositing lab: Botond Roska. Depositing organization: Friedrich Miescher Institute for Biomedical Research. Publication: Targeting neuronal and glial cell types with synthetic promoter AAVs in mice, non-human primates and humans. Juttner J, Szabo A, Gross-Scherf B, Morikawa RK, Rompani SB, Hantz P, Szikra T, Esposti F, Cowan CS, Bharioke A, Patino-Alvarez CP, Keles O, Kusnyerik A, Azoulay T, Hartl D, Krebs AR, Schubeler D, Hajdu RI, Lukats A, Nemeth J, Nagy ZZ, Wu KC, Wu RH, Xiang L, Fang XL, Jin ZB, Goldblum D, Hasler PW, Scholl HPN, Krol J, Roska B. Nat Neurosci. 2019 Jul 8. pii: 10.1038/s41593-019-0431-2. doi: 10.1038/s41593-019-0431-2. PubMed 31285614.
Backbone
  Vector backbone: pAAV
  Vector type: AAV
Growth in bacteria
  Bacterial resistance: Ampicillin, 100 μg/mL
  Growth temperature: 37°C
  Growth strain: NEB Stable
  Copy number: High Copy
Gene/Insert
  Gene/Insert name: CatCh-GFP (alt name: ChR2(L132C)-EGFP)
  Species: Synthetic
  Promoter: ProD13
  Cloning method: Restriction Enzyme; 5′ cloning site Unknown (unknown if destroyed); 3′ cloning site Unknown (unknown if destroyed)
Terms and licenses: Academic/Nonprofit Terms; Industry Terms: Not Available to Industry
Depositor comments: Please visit https://www.biorxiv.org/content/early/2018/10/04/434720.full.pdf for BioRxiv preprint
How to cite: 182_pAAV-ProD13-CatCh-GFP-WPRE was a gift from Botond Roska (Addgene plasmid # 125989 ; http://n2t.net/addgene:125989 ; RRID:Addgene_125989)
