[The description below was written by a language model from this plasmid's Addgene catalogue record and pLannotate feature annotations shown in this document.]
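Description:
182_pAAV-ProD13-CatCh-GFP-WPRE is a 6,405 bp AAV transfer plasmid built on a pAAV backbone, designed to be packaged into recombinant adeno-associated virus for gene delivery to the retina. In bacteria it replicates from a high-copy ColE1/pUC-type origin and is selected with ampicillin through the β-lactamase gene and its native promoter. A filamentous phage origin (called f1 in one annotation and M13 in the other) is also present. The recommended host is a recombination-deficient strain, which is typical for plasmids carrying repeat-prone ITRs. Both the depositor sequence and the repository's sequencing result have the same length and the same feature order, differing only in their start coordinate. One AAV2 inverted terminal repeat is annotated in full downstream of the cassette, while the upstream one is detected only as two short fragments.

Between the ITRs, the synthetic promoter ProD13 drives CatCh-GFP, the L132C variant of channelrhodopsin-2 fused to EGFP. ProD13 itself is not annotated as a named feature. It presumably occupies the unannotated region upstream of a minimal TATA-box promoter that sits just before the coding sequence. The tiny mVenus-fragment hit in that area is most likely a spurious match. CatCh is a blue-light-gated cation channel, so expressing cells can be depolarised optically, and the EGFP fusion marks them by fluorescence. A WPRE after the fusion enhances transcript stability and expression, and a human growth hormone polyadenylation signal terminates the message. The construct belongs to a series of synthetic-promoter AAVs intended to restrict expression to particular neuronal and glial cell types in mouse, non-human primate and human retina. The record does not say which cell type ProD13 targets.
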