Features (pLannotate 1.2.2; 17 found; start..end, strand, type, name):
     12..39      +  repeat_region  AAV2 ITR (fragment): inverted terminal repeat of adeno-associated virus serotype 2 inverted
     68..95      +  repeat_region  AAV2 ITR (fragment): inverted terminal repeat of adeno-associated virus serotype 2 inverted
    741..761     +  CDS            VC155 (fragment): C-terminal fragment of mVenus for use in bimolecular fluorescence complementation (BiFC) (Kodama and Hu, 2010)
    764..795     +  promoter       minP: minimal TATA-box promoter with low basal activity
    855..1780    +  CDS            ChR2 (fragment): N-terminal fragment of channelrhodopsin-2 from the alga Chlamydomonas reinhardtii (Nagel et al., 2003) blue light-activated cation channel
   1785..2501    +  CDS            EGFP: EGFP is a basic (constitutively fluorescent) green fluorescent protein published in 1996, derived from Aequorea victoria. It is reported to be a rapidly-maturing weak dimer with moderate acid sensitivity.
   2508..2532    +  misc_feature   MCS (fragment): pBluescript multiple cloning site
   2532..3120    +  misc_feature   WPRE: woodchuck hepatitis virus posttranscriptional regulatory element
   3152..3628    +  polyA_signal   hGH poly(A) signal: human growth hormone polyadenylation signal
   3668..3808    +  repeat_region  AAV2 ITR: inverted terminal repeat of adeno-associated virus serotype 2 inverted
   3813..3864    -  misc_feature   bom (fragment): basis of mobility region from pBR322
   3883..4263    +  rep_origin     M13 ori (sequence partly withheld): M13 bacteriophage origin of replication; arrow indicates direction of (+) strand synthesis
   4339..4388    -  misc_feature   bom (fragment): basis of mobility region from pBR322
   4490..4525    -  CDS            rop (fragment): Rop protein, which maintains plasmids at low copy number; rop
   4620..4724    +  promoter       AmpR promoter: bla
   4725..5585    +  CDS            AmpR: β-lactamase; bla; confers resistance to ampicillin, carbenicillin, and related antibiotics
   5756..6344    +  rep_origin     ori: high-copy-number ColE1/pMB1/pBR322/pUC origin of replication
>Addgene plasmid #125989 | 182_pAAV-ProD13-CatCh-GFP-WPRE | depositor full sequence | sequence record 241139 | 182_pAAV-ProD13-CatCh-GFP-WPRE sequence 6405 bps
CCTGCAGGCAGCTGCGCGCTCGCTCGCTCACTGAGGCCGCCCGGGCGTCGGGCGACCTTTGGTCGCCCGG
CCTCAGTGAGCGAGCGAGCGCGCAGAGAGGGAGTGGCCAACTCCATCACTAGGGGTTCCTGCGGCCGCAC
GCGTATCCTGGGGTTTAAACAGGACTAGGTCCACTGGGAGAAGAGGAAGTCAAACAGGACTAGTCATCGA
TAGGCTAGCCAGCTTAATTAATCAGATGCCATTCTCCTGGTCCCCTCTTTGAATATCTACAAGGTTTGCA
AATGATTCACAATGCCTCAAACTCGAGTGATTTAATACTATATGAACATTGAAAGTGCCAAGTGTCAGAG
GAGACACAAAACTGTTGTTTCTTCACACACTGAAAATAACCAGAAGCCTTCTCTCATTTCCTGGACGCGA
GAAAAGACCACCCCTGAATACTAGTGTGGGTACGTGCACCAGCGTCCCGAGTCGACTAGAGAGCCAGGTC
ACTGGCCTGTGCCTCTATCTGCTGAACTGCACCAAAATCTCTGGGGCCAGCTGAAGAACCAGAATTTTAA
TGCACTTTCCTCCCAGGTGTCTAATCCAAGAAAATGCACACAAAATGCCAAGCTTTCCCAAAGCAAGGAG
GATCAGAGCAGCCTGAGAGAAAAGCACTTTTTTTTCTGATGAGATTCCAAGTGACACACTGTATTTCCAG
ACTCAGAATTTCTAGGCGTGATGTCTAGAACCTGACATCCTCACATGGTCCTGCTGGAGTTAGTAGAGGG
TATATAATGGAAGCTCGACTTCCAGCTATCACATCCACTGTGTTGTTGTGAACTGGAATCCACTATAGGC
CAGGATCCGCCACCATGGATTATGGAGGCGCCCTGAGTGCCGTTGGGCGCGAGCTGCTATTTGTAACGAA
CCCAGTAGTCGTCAATGGCTCTGTACTTGTGCCTGAGGACCAGTGTTACTGCGCGGGCTGGATTGAGTCG
CGTGGCACAAACGGTGCCCAAACGGCGTCGAACGTGCTGCAATGGCTTGCTGCTGGCTTCTCCATCCTAC
TGCTTATGTTTTACGCCTACCAAACATGGAAGTCAACCTGCGGCTGGGAGGAGATCTATGTGTGCGCTAT
CGAGATGGTCAAGGTGATTCTCGAGTTCTTCTTCGAGTTTAAGAACCCGTCCATGCTGTATCTAGCCACA
GGCCACCGCGTCCAGTGGTTGCGTTACGCCGAGTGGCTTCTCACCTGCCCGGTCATTTGCATTCACCTGT
CAAACCTGACGGGCTTGTCCAACGACTACAGCAGGCGCACCATGGGTCTGCTTGTGTCTGATATTGGCAC
AATTGTGTGGGGCGCCACTTCCGCCATGGCCACCGGATACGTCAAGGTCATCTTCTTCTGCCTGGGTCTG
TGTTATGGTGCTAACACGTTCTTTCACGCTGCCAAGGCCTACATCGAGGGTTACCACACCGTGCCGAAGG
GCCGGTGTCGCCAGGTGGTGACTGGCATGGCTTGGCTCTTCTTCGTATCATGGGGTATGTTCCCCATCCT
GTTCATCCTCGGCCCCGAGGGCTTCGGCGTCCTGAGCGTGTACGGCTCCACCGTCGGCCACACCATCATT
GACCTGATGTCGAAGAACTGCTGGGGTCTGCTCGGCCACTACCTGCGCGTGCTGATCCACGAGCATATCC
TCATCCACGGCGACATTCGCAAGACCACCAAATTGAACATTGGTGGCACTGAGATTGAGGTCGAGACGCT
GGTGGAGGACGAGGCCGAGGCTGGCGCGGTACCCATGGTGAGCAAGGGCGAGGAGCTGTTCACCGGGGTG
GTGCCCATCCTGGTCGAGCTGGACGGCGACGTAAACGGCCACAAGTTCAGCGTGTCCGGCGAGGGCGAGG
GCGATGCCACCTACGGCAAGCTGACCCTGAAGTTCATCTGCACCACCGGCAAGCTGCCCGTGCCCTGGCC
CACCCTCGTGACCACCCTGACCTACGGCGTGCAGTGCTTCAGCCGCTACCCCGACCACATGAAGCAGCAC
GACTTCTTCAAGTCCGCCATGCCCGAAGGCTACGTCCAGGAGCGCACCATCTTCTTCAAGGACGACGGCA
ACTACAAGACCCGCGCCGAGGTGAAGTTCGAGGGCGACACCCTGGTGAACCGCATCGAGCTGAAGGGCAT
CGACTTCAAGGAGGACGGCAACATCCTGGGGCACAAGCTGGAGTACAACTACAACAGCCACAACGTCTAT
ATCATGGCCGACAAGCAGAAGAACGGCATCAAGGTGAACTTCAAGATCCGCCACAACATCGAGGACGGCA
GCGTGCAGCTCGCCGACCACTACCAGCAGAACACCCCCATCGGCGACGGCCCCGTGCTGCTGCCCGACAA
CCACTACCTGAGCACCCAGTCCGCCCTGAGCAAAGACCCCAACGAGAAGCGCGATCACATGGTCCTGCTG
GAGTTCGTGACCGCCGCCGGGATCACTCTCGGCATGGACGAGCTGTACAAGTGATAAGAATTCGATATCA
AGCTTATCGATAATCAACCTCTGGATTACAAAATTTGTGAAAGATTGACTGGTATTCTTAACTATGTTGC
TCCTTTTACGCTATGTGGATACGCTGCTTTAATGCCTTTGTATCATGCTATTGCTTCCCGTATGGCTTTC
ATTTTCTCCTCCTTGTATAAATCCTGGTTGCTGTCTCTTTATGAGGAGTTGTGGCCCGTTGTCAGGCAAC
GTGGCGTGGTGTGCACTGTGTTTGCTGACGCAACCCCCACTGGTTGGGGCATTGCCACCACCTGTCAGCT
CCTTTCCGGGACTTTCGCTTTCCCCCTCCCTATTGCCACGGCGGAACTCATCGCCGCCTGCCTTGCCCGC
TGCTGGACAGGGGCTCGGCTGTTGGGCACTGACAATTCCGTGGTGTTGTCGGGGAAATCATCGTCCTTTC
CTTGGCTGCTCGCCTATGTTGCCACCTGGATTCTGCGCGGGACGTCCTTCTGCTACGTCCCTTCGGCCCT
CAATCCAGCGGACCTTCCTTCCCGCGGCCTGCTGCCGGCTCTGCGGCCTCTTCCGCGTCTTCGCCTTCGC
CCTCAGACGAGTCGGATCTCCCTTTGGGCCGCCTCCCCGCATCGATACCGAGCGCTGCTCGAGAGATCTA
CGGGTGGCATCCCTGTGACCCCTCCCCAGTGCCTCTCCTGGCCCTGGAAGTTGCCACTCCAGTGCCCACC
AGCCTTGTCCTAATAAAATTAAGTTGCATCATTTTGTCTGACTAGGTGTCCTTCTATAATATTATGGGGT
GGAGGGGGGTGGTATGGAGCAAGGGGCAAGTTGGGAAGACAACCTGTAGGGCCTGCGGGGTCTATTGGGA
ACCAAGCTGGAGTGCAGTGGCACAATCTTGGCTCACTGCAATCTCCGCCTCCTGGGTTCAAGCGATTCTC
CTGCCTCAGCCTCCCGAGTTGTTGGGATTCCAGGCATGCATGACCAGGCTCAGCTAATTTTTGTTTTTTT
GGTAGAGACGGGGTTTCACCATATTGGCCAGGCTGGTCTCCAACTCCTAATCTCAGGTGATCTACCCACC
TTGGCCTCCCAAATTGCTGGGATTACAGGCGTGAACCACTGCTCCCTTCCCTGTCCTTCTGATTTTGTAG
GTAACCACGTGCGGACCGAGCGGCCGCAGGAACCCCTAGTGATGGAGTTGGCCACTCCCTCTCTGCGCGC
TCGCTCGCTCACTGAGGCCGGGCGACCAAAGGTCGCCCGACGCCCGGGCTTTGCCCGGGCGGCCTCAGTG
AGCGAGCGAGCGCGCAGCTGCCTGCAGGGGCGCCTGATGCGGTATTTTCTCCTTACGCATCTGTGCGGTA
TTTCACACCGCATA
[142 nt withheld, positions 3865-4006]
C
[141 nt withheld, positions 4008-4148]
CCTTTGACGTTGGAGTCCACGTTCTTT
[37 nt withheld, positions 4176-4212]
ACCCTATCTCGGGCTATTCTTTTGATTTATAAGGGATTTTGCCGATTTCGGCCTATTGGTTAAAAAATGA
GCTGATTTAACAAAAATTTAACGCGAATTTTAACAAAATATTAACGTTTACAATTTTATGGTGCACTCTC
AGTACAATCTGCTCTGATGCCGCATAGTTAAGCCAGCCCCGACACCCGCCAACACCCGCTGACGCGCCCT
GACGGGCTTGTCTGCTCCCGGCATCCGCTTACAGACAAGCTGTGACCGTCTCCGGGAGCTGCATGTGTCA
GAGGTTTTCACCGTCATCACCGAAACGCGCGAGACGAAAGGGCCTCGTGATACGCCTATTTTTATAGGTT
AATGTCATGATAATAATGGTTTCTTAGACGTCAGGTGGCACTTTTCGGGGAAATGTGCGCGGAACCCCTA
TTTGTTTATTTTTCTAAATACATTCAAATATGTATCCGCTCATGAGACAATAACCCTGATAAATGCTTCA
ATAATATTGAAAAAGGAAGAGTATGAGTATTCAACATTTCCGTGTCGCCCTTATTCCCTTTTTTGCGGCA
TTTTGCCTTCCTGTTTTTGCTCACCCAGAAACGCTGGTGAAAGTAAAAGATGCTGAAGATCAGTTGGGTG
CACGAGTGGGTTACATCGAACTGGATCTCAACAGCGGTAAGATCCTTGAGAGTTTTCGCCCCGAAGAACG
TTTTCCAATGATGAGCACTTTTAAAGTTCTGCTATGTGGCGCGGTATTATCCCGTATTGACGCCGGGCAA
GAGCAACTCGGTCGCCGCATACACTATTCTCAGAATGACTTGGTTGAGTACTCACCAGTCACAGAAAAGC
ATCTTACGGATGGCATGACAGTAAGAGAATTATGCAGTGCTGCCATAACCATGAGTGATAACACTGCGGC
CAACTTACTTCTGACAACGATCGGAGGACCGAAGGAGCTAACCGCTTTTTTGCACAACATGGGGGATCAT
GTAACTCGCCTTGATCGTTGGGAACCGGAGCTGAATGAAGCCATACCAAACGACGAGCGTGACACCACGA
TGCCTGTAGCAATGGCAACAACGTTGCGCAAACTATTAACTGGCGAACTACTTACTCTAGCTTCCCGGCA
ACAATTAATAGACTGGATGGAGGCGGATAAAGTTGCAGGACCACTTCTGCGCTCGGCCCTTCCGGCTGGC
TGGTTTATTGCTGATAAATCTGGAGCCGGTGAGCGTGGGTCTCGCGGTATCATTGCAGCACTGGGGCCAG
ATGGTAAGCCCTCCCGTATCGTAGTTATCTACACGACGGGGAGTCAGGCAACTATGGATGAACGAAATAG
ACAGATCGCTGAGATAGGTGCCTCACTGATTAAGCATTGGTAACTGTCAGACCAAGTTTACTCATATATA
CTTTAGATTGATTTAAAACTTCATTTTTAATTTAAAAGGATCTAGGTGAAGATCCTTTTTGATAATCTCA
TGACCAAAATCCCTTAACGTGAGTTTTCGTTCCACTGAGCGTCAGACCCCGTAGAAAAGATCAAAGGATC
TTCTTGAGATCCTTTTTTTCTGCGCGTAATCTGCTGCTTGCAAACAAAAAAACCACCGCTACCAGCGGTG
GTTTGTTTGCCGGATCAAGAGCTACCAACTCTTTTTCCGAAGGTAACTGGCTTCAGCAGAGCGCAGATAC
CAAATACTGTCCTTCTAGTGTAGCCGTAGTTAGGCCACCACTTCAAGAACTCTGTAGCACCGCCTACATA
CCTCGCTCTGCTAATCCTGTTACCAGTGGCTGCTGCCAGTGGCGATAAGTCGTGTCTTACCGGGTTGGAC
TCAAGACGATAGTTACCGGATAAGGCGCAGCGGTCGGGCTGAACGGGGGGTTCGTGCACACAGCCCAGCT
TGGAGCGAACGACCTACACCGAACTGAGATACCTACAGCGTGAGCTATGAGAAAGCGCCACGCTTCCCGA
AGGGAGAAAGGCGGACAGGTATCCGGTAAGCGGCAGGGTCGGAACAGGAGAGCGCACGAGGGAGCTTCCA
GGGGGAAACGCCTGGTATCTTTATAGTCCTGTCGGGTTTCGCCACCTCTGACTTGAGCGTCGATTTTTGT
GATGCTCGTCAGGGGGGCGGAGCCTATGGAAAAACGCCAGCAACGCGGCCTTTTTACGGTTCCTGGCCTT
TTGCTGGCCTTTTGCTCACATGT
