Features (pLannotate 1.2.2; 17 found; start..end, strand, type, name):
    611..631     +  CDS            VC155 (fragment): C-terminal fragment of mVenus for use in bimolecular fluorescence complementation (BiFC) (Kodama and Hu, 2010)
    634..665     +  promoter       minP: minimal TATA-box promoter with low basal activity
    725..1650    +  CDS            ChR2 (fragment): N-terminal fragment of channelrhodopsin-2 from the alga Chlamydomonas reinhardtii (Nagel et al., 2003) blue light-activated cation channel
   1655..2371    +  CDS            EGFP: EGFP is a basic (constitutively fluorescent) green fluorescent protein published in 1996, derived from Aequorea victoria. It is reported to be a rapidly-maturing weak dimer with moderate acid sensitivity.
   2378..2402    +  misc_feature   MCS (fragment): pBluescript multiple cloning site
   2402..2990    +  misc_feature   WPRE: woodchuck hepatitis virus posttranscriptional regulatory element
   3022..3498    +  polyA_signal   hGH poly(A) signal: human growth hormone polyadenylation signal
   3538..3678    +  repeat_region  AAV2 ITR: inverted terminal repeat of adeno-associated virus serotype 2 inverted
   3683..3734    -  misc_feature   bom (fragment): basis of mobility region from pBR322
   3753..4208    +  rep_origin     f1 ori (sequence partly withheld): f1 bacteriophage origin of replication; arrow indicates direction of (+) strand synthesis
   4209..4258    -  misc_feature   bom (fragment): basis of mobility region from pBR322
   4360..4395    -  CDS            rop (fragment): Rop protein, which maintains plasmids at low copy number; rop
   4490..4594    +  promoter       AmpR promoter: bla
   4595..5455    +  CDS            AmpR: β-lactamase; bla; confers resistance to ampicillin, carbenicillin, and related antibiotics
   5626..6214    +  rep_origin     ori: high-copy-number ColE1/pMB1/pBR322/pUC origin of replication
   6287..6314    +  repeat_region  AAV2 ITR (fragment): inverted terminal repeat of adeno-associated virus serotype 2 inverted
   6343..6370    +  repeat_region  AAV2 ITR (fragment): inverted terminal repeat of adeno-associated virus serotype 2 inverted
>Addgene plasmid #125989 | 182_pAAV-ProD13-CatCh-GFP-WPRE | addgene full sequence | sequence record 256921 | Addgene NGS Result
GCGGCCGCACGCGTATCCTGGGGTTTAAACAGGACTAGGTCCACTGGGAGAAGAGGAAGTCAAACAGGAC
TAGTCATCGATAGGCTAGCCAGCTTAATTAATCAGATGCCATTCTCCTGGTCCCCTCTTTGAATATCTAC
AAGGTTTGCAAATGATTCACAATGCCTCAAACTCGAGTGATTTAATACTATATGAACATTGAAAGTGCCA
AGTGTCAGAGGAGACACAAAACTGTTGTTTCTTCACACACTGAAAATAACCAGAAGCCTTCTCTCATTTC
CTGGACGCGAGAAAAGACCACCCCTGAATACTAGTGTGGGTACGTGCACCAGCGTCCCGAGTCGACTAGA
GAGCCAGGTCACTGGCCTGTGCCTCTATCTGCTGAACTGCACCAAAATCTCTGGGGCCAGCTGAAGAACC
AGAATTTTAATGCACTTTCCTCCCAGGTGTCTAATCCAAGAAAATGCACACAAAATGCCAAGCTTTCCCA
AAGCAAGGAGGATCAGAGCAGCCTGAGAGAAAAGCACTTTTTTTTCTGATGAGATTCCAAGTGACACACT
GTATTTCCAGACTCAGAATTTCTAGGCGTGATGTCTAGAACCTGACATCCTCACATGGTCCTGCTGGAGT
TAGTAGAGGGTATATAATGGAAGCTCGACTTCCAGCTATCACATCCACTGTGTTGTTGTGAACTGGAATC
CACTATAGGCCAGGATCCGCCACCATGGATTATGGAGGCGCCCTGAGTGCCGTTGGGCGCGAGCTGCTAT
TTGTAACGAACCCAGTAGTCGTCAATGGCTCTGTACTTGTGCCTGAGGACCAGTGTTACTGCGCGGGCTG
GATTGAGTCGCGTGGCACAAACGGTGCCCAAACGGCGTCGAACGTGCTGCAATGGCTTGCTGCTGGCTTC
TCCATCCTACTGCTTATGTTTTACGCCTACCAAACATGGAAGTCAACCTGCGGCTGGGAGGAGATCTATG
TGTGCGCTATCGAGATGGTCAAGGTGATTCTCGAGTTCTTCTTCGAGTTTAAGAACCCGTCCATGCTGTA
TCTAGCCACAGGCCACCGCGTCCAGTGGTTGCGTTACGCCGAGTGGCTTCTCACCTGCCCGGTCATTTGC
ATTCACCTGTCAAACCTGACGGGCTTGTCCAACGACTACAGCAGGCGCACCATGGGTCTGCTTGTGTCTG
ATATTGGCACAATTGTGTGGGGCGCCACTTCCGCCATGGCCACCGGATACGTCAAGGTCATCTTCTTCTG
CCTGGGTCTGTGTTATGGTGCTAACACGTTCTTTCACGCTGCCAAGGCCTACATCGAGGGTTACCACACC
GTGCCGAAGGGCCGGTGTCGCCAGGTGGTGACTGGCATGGCTTGGCTCTTCTTCGTATCATGGGGTATGT
TCCCCATCCTGTTCATCCTCGGCCCCGAGGGCTTCGGCGTCCTGAGCGTGTACGGCTCCACCGTCGGCCA
CACCATCATTGACCTGATGTCGAAGAACTGCTGGGGTCTGCTCGGCCACTACCTGCGCGTGCTGATCCAC
GAGCATATCCTCATCCACGGCGACATTCGCAAGACCACCAAATTGAACATTGGTGGCACTGAGATTGAGG
TCGAGACGCTGGTGGAGGACGAGGCCGAGGCTGGCGCGGTACCCATGGTGAGCAAGGGCGAGGAGCTGTT
CACCGGGGTGGTGCCCATCCTGGTCGAGCTGGACGGCGACGTAAACGGCCACAAGTTCAGCGTGTCCGGC
GAGGGCGAGGGCGATGCCACCTACGGCAAGCTGACCCTGAAGTTCATCTGCACCACCGGCAAGCTGCCCG
TGCCCTGGCCCACCCTCGTGACCACCCTGACCTACGGCGTGCAGTGCTTCAGCCGCTACCCCGACCACAT
GAAGCAGCACGACTTCTTCAAGTCCGCCATGCCCGAAGGCTACGTCCAGGAGCGCACCATCTTCTTCAAG
GACGACGGCAACTACAAGACCCGCGCCGAGGTGAAGTTCGAGGGCGACACCCTGGTGAACCGCATCGAGC
TGAAGGGCATCGACTTCAAGGAGGACGGCAACATCCTGGGGCACAAGCTGGAGTACAACTACAACAGCCA
CAACGTCTATATCATGGCCGACAAGCAGAAGAACGGCATCAAGGTGAACTTCAAGATCCGCCACAACATC
GAGGACGGCAGCGTGCAGCTCGCCGACCACTACCAGCAGAACACCCCCATCGGCGACGGCCCCGTGCTGC
TGCCCGACAACCACTACCTGAGCACCCAGTCCGCCCTGAGCAAAGACCCCAACGAGAAGCGCGATCACAT
GGTCCTGCTGGAGTTCGTGACCGCCGCCGGGATCACTCTCGGCATGGACGAGCTGTACAAGTGATAAGAA
TTCGATATCAAGCTTATCGATAATCAACCTCTGGATTACAAAATTTGTGAAAGATTGACTGGTATTCTTA
ACTATGTTGCTCCTTTTACGCTATGTGGATACGCTGCTTTAATGCCTTTGTATCATGCTATTGCTTCCCG
TATGGCTTTCATTTTCTCCTCCTTGTATAAATCCTGGTTGCTGTCTCTTTATGAGGAGTTGTGGCCCGTT
GTCAGGCAACGTGGCGTGGTGTGCACTGTGTTTGCTGACGCAACCCCCACTGGTTGGGGCATTGCCACCA
CCTGTCAGCTCCTTTCCGGGACTTTCGCTTTCCCCCTCCCTATTGCCACGGCGGAACTCATCGCCGCCTG
CCTTGCCCGCTGCTGGACAGGGGCTCGGCTGTTGGGCACTGACAATTCCGTGGTGTTGTCGGGGAAATCA
TCGTCCTTTCCTTGGCTGCTCGCCTATGTTGCCACCTGGATTCTGCGCGGGACGTCCTTCTGCTACGTCC
CTTCGGCCCTCAATCCAGCGGACCTTCCTTCCCGCGGCCTGCTGCCGGCTCTGCGGCCTCTTCCGCGTCT
TCGCCTTCGCCCTCAGACGAGTCGGATCTCCCTTTGGGCCGCCTCCCCGCATCGATACCGAGCGCTGCTC
GAGAGATCTACGGGTGGCATCCCTGTGACCCCTCCCCAGTGCCTCTCCTGGCCCTGGAAGTTGCCACTCC
AGTGCCCACCAGCCTTGTCCTAATAAAATTAAGTTGCATCATTTTGTCTGACTAGGTGTCCTTCTATAAT
ATTATGGGGTGGAGGGGGGTGGTATGGAGCAAGGGGCAAGTTGGGAAGACAACCTGTAGGGCCTGCGGGG
TCTATTGGGAACCAAGCTGGAGTGCAGTGGCACAATCTTGGCTCACTGCAATCTCCGCCTCCTGGGTTCA
AGCGATTCTCCTGCCTCAGCCTCCCGAGTTGTTGGGATTCCAGGCATGCATGACCAGGCTCAGCTAATTT
TTGTTTTTTTGGTAGAGACGGGGTTTCACCATATTGGCCAGGCTGGTCTCCAACTCCTAATCTCAGGTGA
TCTACCCACCTTGGCCTCCCAAATTGCTGGGATTACAGGCGTGAACCACTGCTCCCTTCCCTGTCCTTCT
GATTTTGTAGGTAACCACGTGCGGACCGAGCGGCCGCAGGAACCCCTAGTGATGGAGTTGGCCACTCCCT
CTCTGCGCGCTCGCTCGCTCACTGAGGCCGGGCGACCAAAGGTCGCCCGACGCCCGGGCTTTGCCCGGGC
GGCCTCAGTGAGCGAGCGAGCGCGCAGCTGCCTGCAGGGGCGCCTGATGCGGTATTTTCTCCTTACGCAT
CTGTGCGGTATTTCACACCGCATA
[95 nt withheld, positions 3735-3829]
T
[46 nt withheld, positions 3831-3876]
C
[141 nt withheld, positions 3878-4018]
CCTTTGACGTTGGAGTCCACGTTCTTT
[37 nt withheld, positions 4046-4082]
ACTCTATCTCGGGCTATTCTTTTGATTTATAAGGGATTTTGCCGATTTCGGTCTATTGGTTAAAAAATGA
GCTGATTTAACAAAAATTTAACGCGAATTTTAACAAAATATTAACGTTTACAATTTTATGGTGCACTCTC
AGTACAATCTGCTCTGATGCCGCATAGTTAAGCCAGCCCCGACACCCGCCAACACCCGCTGACGCGCCCT
GACGGGCTTGTCTGCTCCCGGCATCCGCTTACAGACAAGCTGTGACCGTCTCCGGGAGCTGCATGTGTCA
GAGGTTTTCACCGTCATCACCGAAACGCGCGAGACGAAAGGGCCTCGTGATACGCCTATTTTTATAGGTT
AATGTCATGATAATAATGGTTTCTTAGACGTCAGGTGGCACTTTTCGGGGAAATGTGCGCGGAACCCCTA
TTTGTTTATTTTTCTAAATACATTCAAATATGTATCCGCTCATGAGACAATAACCCTGATAAATGCTTCA
ATAATATTGAAAAAGGAAGAGTATGAGTATTCAACATTTCCGTGTCGCCCTTATTCCCTTTTTTGCGGCA
TTTTGCCTTCCTGTTTTTGCTCACCCAGAAACGCTGGTGAAAGTAAAAGATGCTGAAGATCAGTTGGGTG
CACGAGTGGGTTACATCGAACTGGATCTCAACAGCGGTAAGATCCTTGAGAGTTTTCGCCCCGAAGAACG
TTTTCCAATGATGAGCACTTTTAAAGTTCTGCTATGTGGCGCGGTATTATCCCGTATTGACGCCGGGCAA
GAGCAACTCGGTCGCCGCATACACTATTCTCAGAATGACTTGGTTGAGTACTCACCAGTCACAGAAAAGC
ATCTTACGGATGGCATGACAGTAAGAGAATTATGCAGTGCTGCCATAACCATGAGTGATAACACTGCGGC
CAACTTACTTCTGACAACGATCGGAGGACCGAAGGAGCTAACCGCTTTTTTGCACAACATGGGGGATCAT
GTAACTCGCCTTGATCGTTGGGAACCGGAGCTGAATGAAGCCATACCAAACGACGAGCGTGACACCACGA
TGCCTGTAGCAATGGCAACAACGTTGCGCAAACTATTAACTGGCGAACTACTTACTCTAGCTTCCCGGCA
ACAATTAATAGACTGGATGGAGGCGGATAAAGTTGCAGGACCACTTCTGCGCTCGGCCCTTCCGGCTGGC
TGGTTTATTGCTGATAAATCTGGAGCCGGTGAGCGTGGGTCTCGCGGTATCATTGCAGCACTGGGGCCAG
ATGGTAAGCCCTCCCGTATCGTAGTTATCTACACGACGGGGAGTCAGGCAACTATGGATGAACGAAATAG
ACAGATCGCTGAGATAGGTGCCTCACTGATTAAGCATTGGTAACTGTCAGACCAAGTTTACTCATATATA
CTTTAGATTGATTTAAAACTTCATTTTTAATTTAAAAGGATCTAGGTGAAGATCCTTTTTGATAATCTCA
TGACCAAAATCCCTTAACGTGAGTTTTCGTTCCACTGAGCGTCAGACCCCGTAGAAAAGATCAAAGGATC
TTCTTGAGATCCTTTTTTTCTGCGCGTAATCTGCTGCTTGCAAACAAAAAAACCACCGCTACCAGCGGTG
GTTTGTTTGCCGGATCAAGAGCTACCAACTCTTTTTCCGAAGGTAACTGGCTTCAGCAGAGCGCAGATAC
CAAATACTGTTCTTCTAGTGTAGCCGTAGTTAGGCCACCACTTCAAGAACTCTGTAGCACCGCCTACATA
CCTCGCTCTGCTAATCCTGTTACCAGTGGCTGCTGCCAGTGGCGATAAGTCGTGTCTTACCGGGTTGGAC
TCAAGACGATAGTTACCGGATAAGGCGCAGCGGTCGGGCTGAACGGGGGGTTCGTGCACACAGCCCAGCT
TGGAGCGAACGACCTACACCGAACTGAGATACCTACAGCGTGAGCTATGAGAAAGCGCCACGCTTCCCGA
AGGGAGAAAGGCGGACAGGTATCCGGTAAGCGGCAGGGTCGGAACAGGAGAGCGCACGAGGGAGCTTCCA
GGGGGAAACGCCTGGTATCTTTATAGTCCTGTCGGGTTTCGCCACCTCTGACTTGAGCGTCGATTTTTGT
GATGCTCGTCAGGGGGGCGGAGCCTATGGAAAAACGCCAGCAACGCGGCCTTTTTACGGTTCCTGGCCTT
TTGCTGGCCTTTTGCTCACATGTCCTGCAGGCAGCTGCGCGCTCGCTCGCTCACTGAGGCCGCCCGGGCG
TCGGGCGACCTTTGGTCGCCCGGCCTCAGTGAGCGAGCGAGCGCGCAGAGAGGGAGTGGCCAACTCCATC
ACTAGGGGTTCCT
